>Addgene plasmid #178248 | pLKO_C.NWS.Ollas_mCherry-NLS | addgene full sequence | sequence record 352851 | Addgene NGS Result
TTTGCCGATTTCGGCCTATTGGTTAAAAAATGAGCTGATTTAACAAAAATTTAACGCGAATTTTAACAAA
ATATTAACGCTTACAATTTAGGTGGCACTTTTCGGGGAAATGTGCGCGGAACCCCTATTTGTTTATTTTT
CTAAATACATTCAAATATGTATCCGCTCATGAGACAATAACCCTGATAAATGCTTCAATAATATTGAAAA
AGGAAGAGTATGAGTATTCAACATTTCCGTGTCGCCCTTATTCCCTTTTTTGCGGCATTTTGCCTTCCTG
TTTTTGCTCACCCAGAAACGCTGGTGAAAGTAAAAGATGCTGAAGATCAGTTGGGTGCACGAGTGGGTTA
CATCGAACTGGATCTCAACAGCGGTAAGATCCTTGAGAGTTTTCGCCCCGAAGAACGTTTTCCAATGATG
AGCACTTTTAAAGTTCTGCTATGTGGCGCGGTATTATCCCGTATTGACGCCGGGCAAGAGCAACTCGGTC
GCCGCATACACTATTCTCAGAATGACTTGGTTGAGTACTCACCAGTCACAGAAAAGCATCTTACGGATGG
CATGACAGTAAGAGAATTATGCAGTGCTGCCATAACCATGAGTGATAACACTGCGGCCAACTTACTTCTG
ACAACGATCGGAGGACCGAAGGAGCTAACCGCTTTTTTGCACAACATGGGGGATCATGTAACTCGCCTTG
ATCGTTGGGAACCGGAGCTGAATGAAGCCATACCAAACGACGAGCGTGACACCACGATGCCTGTAGCAAT
GGCAACAACGTTGCGCAAACTATTAACTGGCGAACTACTTACTCTAGCTTCCCGGCAACAATTAATAGAC
TGGATGGAGGCGGATAAAGTTGCAGGACCACTTCTGCGCTCGGCCCTTCCGGCTGGCTGGTTTATTGCTG
ATAAATCTGGAGCCGGTGAGCGTGGGTCTCGCGGTATCATTGCAGCACTGGGGCCAGATGGTAAGCCCTC
CCGTATCGTAGTTATCTACACGACGGGGAGTCAGGCAACTATGGATGAACGAAATAGACAGATCGCTGAG
ATAGGTGCCTCACTGATTAAGCATTGGTAACTGTCAGACCAAGTTTACTCATATATACTTTAGATTGATT
TAAAACTTCATTTTTAATTTAAAAGGATCTAGGTGAAGATCCTTTTTGATAATCTCATGACCAAAATCCC
TTAACGTGAGTTTTCGTTCCACTGAGCGTCAGACCCCGTAGAAAAGATCAAAGGATCTTCTTGAGATCCT
TTTTTTCTGCGCGTAATCTGCTGCTTGCAAACAAAAAAACCACCGCTACCAGCGGTGGTTTGTTTGCCGG
ATCAAGAGCTACCAACTCTTTTTCCGAAGGTAACTGGCTTCAGCAGAGCGCAGATACCAAATACTGTTCT
TCTAGTGTAGCCGTAGTTAGGCCACCACTTCAAGAACTCTGTAGCACCGCCTACATACCTCGCTCTGCTA
ATCCTGTTACCAGTGGCTGCTGCCAGTGGCGATAAGTCGTGTCTTACCGGGTTGGACTCAAGACGATAGT
TACCGGATAAGGCGCAGCGGTCGGGCTGAACGGGGGGTTCGTGCACACAGCCCAGCTTGGAGCGAACGAC
CTACACCGAACTGAGATACCTACAGCGTGAGCTATGAGAAAGCGCCACGCTTCCCGAAGGGAGAAAGGCG
GACAGGTATCCGGTAAGCGGCAGGGTCGGAACAGGAGAGCGCACGAGGGAGCTTCCAGGGGGAAACGCCT
GGTATCTTTATAGTCCTGTCGGGTTTCGCCACCTCTGACTTGAGCGTCGATTTTTGTGATGCTCGTCAGG
GGGGCGGAGCCTATGGAAAAACGCCAGCAACGCGGCCTTTTTACGGTTCCTGGCCTTTTGCTGGCCTTTT
GCTCACATGTTCTTTCCTGCGTTATCCCCTGATTCTGTGGATAACCGTATTACCGCCTTTGAGTGAGCTG
ATACCGCTCGCCGCAGCCGAACGACCGAGCGCAGCGAGTCAGTGAGCGAGGAAGCGGAAGAGCGCCCAAT
ACGCAAACCGCCTCTCCCCGCGCGTTGGCCGATTCATTAATGCAGCTGGCACGACAGGTTTCCCGACTGG
AAAGCGGGCAGTGAGCGCAACGCAATTAATGTGAGTTAGCTCACTCATTAGGCACCCCAGGCTTTACACT
TTATGCTTCCGGCTCGTATGTTGTGTGGAATTGTGAGCGGATAACAATTTCACACAGGAAACAGCTATGA
CCATGATTACGCCAAGCGCGCAATTAACCCTCACTAAAGGGAACAAAAGCTGGAGCTGCAAGCTTAATGT
AGTCTTATGCAATACTCTTGTAGTCTTGCAACATGGTAACGATGAGTTAGCAACATGCCTTACAAGGAGA
GAAAAAGCACCGTGCATGGCGATTGGTGGAAGTAAGGTGGTACGATCGTGCCTTATTAGGAAGGCAACAG
ACGGGTCTGACATGGATTGGACGAACCACTGAATTGCCGCATTGCAGAGATATTGTATTTAAGTGCCTAG
CTCGATACATAAACGGGTCTCTCTGGTTAGACCAGATCTGAGCCTGGGAGCTCTCTGGCTAACTAGGGAA
CCCACTGCTTAAGCCTCAATAAAGCTTGCCTTGAGTGCTTCAAGTAGTGTGTGCCCGTCTGTTGTGTGAC
TCTGGTAACTAGAGATCCCTCAGACCCTTTTAGTCAGTGTGGAAAATCTCTAGCAGTGGCGCCCGAACAG
GGACTTGAAAGCGAAAGGGAAACCAGAGGAGCTCTCTCGACGCAGGACTCGGCTTGCTGAAGCGCGCACG
GCAAGAGGCGAGGGGCGGCGACTGGTGAGTACGCCAAAAATTTTGACTAGCGGAGGCTAGAAGGAGAGAG
ATGGGTGCGAGAGCGTCAGTATTAAGCGGGGGAGAATTAGATCGCGATGGGAAAAAATTCGGTTAAGGCC
AGGGGGAAAGAAAAAATATAAATTAAAACATATAGTATGGGCAAGCAGGGAGCTAGAACGATTCGCAGTT
AATCCTGGCCTGTTAGAAACATCAGAAGGCTGTAGACAAATACTGGGACAGCTACAACCATCCCTTCAGA
CAGGATCAGAAGAACTTAGATCATTATATAATACAGTAGCAACCCTCTATTGTGTGCATCAAAGGATAGA
GATAAAAGACACCAAGGAAGCTTTAGACAAGATAGAGGAAGAGCAAAACAAAAGTAAGACCACCGCACAG
CAAGCGGCCGCTGATCTTCAGACCTGGAGGAGGAGATATGAGGGACAATTGGAGAAGTGAATTATATAAA
TATAAAGTAGTAAAAATTGAACCATTAGGAGTAGCACCCACCAAGGCAAAGAGAAGAGTGGTGCAGAGAG
AAAAAAGAGCAGTGGGAATAGGAGCTTTGTTCCTTGGGTTCTTGGGAGCAGCAGGAAGCACTATGGGCGC
AGCGTCAATGACGCTGACGGTACAGGCCAGACAATTATTGTCTGGTATAGTGCAGCAGCAGAACAATTTG
CTGAGGGCTATTGAGGCGCAACAGCATCTGTTGCAACTCACAGTCTGGGGCATCAAGCAGCTCCAGGCAA
GAATCCTGGCTGTGGAAAGATACCTAAAGGATCAACAGCTCCTGGGGATTTGGGGTTGCTCTGGAAAACT
CATTTGCACCACTGCTGTGCCTTGGAATGCTAGTTGGAGTAATAAATCTCTGGAACAGATTTGGAATCAC
ACGACCTGGATGGAGTGGGACAGAGAAATTAACAATTACACAAGCTTAATACACTCCTTAATTGAAGAAT
CGCAAAACCAGCAAGAAAAGAATGAACAAGAATTATTGGAATTAGATAAATGGGCAAGTTTGTGGAATTG
GTTTAACATAACAAATTGGCTGTGGTATATAAAATTATTCATAATGATAGTAGGAGGCTTGGTAGGTTTA
AGAATAGTTTTTGCTGTACTTTCTATAGTGAATAGAGTTAGGCAGGGATATTCACCATTATCGTTTCAGA
CCCACCTCCCAACCCCGAGGGGACCCGACAGGCCCGAAGGAATAGAAGAAGAAGGTGGAGAGAGAGACAG
AGACAGATCCATTCGATTAGTGAACGGATCTCGACGGTATCGATCACGAGACTAGTATCGAGCGGCCGCC
CCCTTCACCGAGGGCCTATTTCCCATGATTCCTTCATATTTGCATATACGATACAAGGCTGTTAGAGAGA
TAATTGGAATTAATTTGACTGTAAACACAAAGATATTAGTACAAAATACGTGACGTAGAAAGTAATAATT
TCTTGGGTAGTTTGCAGTTTTAAAATTATGTTTTAAAATGGACTATCATATGCTTACCGTAACTTGAAAG
TATTTCGATTTCTTGGCTTTATATATCTTGTGGAAAGGACGAAACACCGGGTCTTCGAGAAGACCTGTTT
TAGAGCTAGAAATAGCAAGTTAAAATAAGGCTAGTCCGTTATCAACTTGAAAAAGTGGCACCGAGTCGGT
GCTTTTTTTAATTCTCGACCTCGAGACAAATGGCAGTATTCATCCACAATTTTAAAAGAAAAGGGGGGAT
TGGGGGGTACAGTGCAGGGGAAAGAATAGTAGACATAATAGCAACAGACATACAAACTAAAGAATTACAA
AAACAAATTACAAAAATTCAAAATTTTCGGGTTTATTACAGGGACAGCAGAGATCCACTTTGGCCGCGGC
TCGAGGCGATAAGCTTTGCAAAGATGGATAAAGTTTTAAACAGAGAGGAATCTTTGCAGCTAATGGACCT
TCTAGGTCTTGAAAGGAGTGGGAATTGGCTCCGGTGCCCGTCAGTGGGCAGAGCGCACATCGCCCACAGT
CCCCGAGAAGTTGGGGGGAGGGGTCGGCAATTGAACCGGTGCCTAGAGAAGGTGGCGCGGGGTAAACTGG
GAAAGTGATGTCGTGTACTGGCTCCGCCTTTTTCCCGAGGGTGGGGGAGAACCGTATATAAGTGCAGTAG
TCGCCGTGAACGTTCTTTTTCGCAACGGGTTTGCCGCCAGAACACAGGTAAGTGCCGTGTGTGGTTCCCG
CGGGCCTGGCCTCTTTACGGGTTATGGCCCTTGCGTGCCTTGAATTACTTCCACCTGGCTGCAGTACGTG
ATTCTTGATCCCGAGCTTCGGGTTGGAAGTGGGTGGGAGAGTTCGAGGCCTTGCGCTTAAGGAGCCCCTT
CGCCTCGTGCTTGAGTTGAGGCCTGGCCTGGGCGCTGGGGCCGCCGCGTGCGAATCTGGTGGCACCTTCG
CGCCTGTCTCGCTGCTTTCGATAAGTCTCTAGCCATTTAAAATTTTTGATGACCTGCTGCGACGCTTTTT
TTCTGGCAAGATAGTCTTGTAAATGCGGGCCAAGATCTGCACACTGGTATTTCGGTTTTTGGGGCCGCGG
GCGGCGACGGGGCCCGTGCGTCCCAGCGCACATGTTCGGCGAGGCGGGGCCTGCGAGCGCGGCCACCGAG
AATCGGACGGGGGTAGTCTCAAGCTGGCCGGCCTGCTCTGGTGCCTGGCCTCGCGCCGCCGTGTATCGCC
CCGCCCTGGGCGGCAAGGCTGGCCCGGTCGGCACCAGTTGCGTGAGCGGAAAGATGGCCGCTTCCCGGCC
CTGCTGCAGGGAGCTCAAAATGGAGGACGCGGCGCTCGGGAGAGCGGGCGGGTGAGTCACCCACACAAAG
GAAAAGGGCCTTTCCGTCCTCAGCCGTCGCTTCATGTGACTCCACGGAGTACCGGGCGCCGTCCAGGCAC
CTCGATTAGTTCTCGAGCTTTTGGAGTACGTCGTCTTTAGGTTGGGGGGAGGGGTTTTATGCGATGGAGT
TTCCCCACACTGAGTGGGTGGAGACTGAAGTTAGGCCAGCTTGGCACTTGATGTAATTCTCCTTGGAATT
TGCCCTTTTTGAGTTTGGATCTTGGTTCATTCTCAAGCCTCAGACAGTGGTTCAAAGTTTTTTTCTTCCA
TTTCAGGTGTCGTGAGGAATTCTGCAGTCGATCGACGGTACCGCGGGCCCGGGATCCACGGTCGCCACCA
TGGGCGAGGACCAGGTGGACCCCAGGCTGATCGACGGCAAGGGAGGAGGCGGGGGAGGGAACTGGTCCCA
CCCCCAATTCGAGAAAGGAGGAGGCGGGGGAGGGAGCGGCTTCGCCAACGAGCTGGGCCCCAGGCTGATG
GGCAAGTGCGGCATGCTGATGGTGAGCAAGGGCGAGGAGGATAACATGGCCATCATCAAGGAGTTCATGC
GCTTCAAGGTGCACATGGAGGGCTCCGTGAACGGCCACGAGTTCGAGATCGAGGGCGAGGGCGAGGGCCG
CCCCTACGAGGGCACCCAGACCGCCAAGCTGAAGGTGACCAAGGGTGGCCCCCTGCCCTTCGCCTGGGAC
ATCCTGTCCCCTCAGTTCATGTACGGCTCCAAGGCCTACGTGAAGCACCCCGCCGACATCCCCGACTACT
TGAAGCTGTCCTTCCCCGAGGGCTTCAAGTGGGAGCGCGTGATGAACTTCGAGGACGGCGGCGTGGTGAC
CGTGACCCAGGACTCCTCCCTGCAGGACGGCGAGTTCATCTACAAGGTGAAGCTGCGCGGCACCAACTTC
CCCTCCGACGGCCCCGTAATGCAGAAGAAGACCATGGGCTGGGAGGCCTCCTCCGAGCGGATGTACCCCG
AGGACGGCGCCCTGAAGGGCGAGATCAAGCAGAGGCTGAAGCTGAAGGACGGCGGCCACTACGACGCTGA
GGTCAAGACCACCTACAAGGCCAAGAAGCCCGTGCAGCTGCCCGGCGCCTACAACGTCAACATCAAGTTG
GACATCACCTCCCACAACGAGGACTACACCATCGTGGAACAGTACGAACGCGCCGAGGGCCGCCACTCCA
CCGGCGGCATGGACGAGCTGTACAAGAAACGGCCAGCCGAGGATATGGAGGAAGAACAAGCCTTTAAACG
ATCTCGATAAAGCGGCCGCGTCGACAATCAACCTCTGGATTACAAAATTTGTGAAAGATTGACTGGTATT
CTTAACTATGTTGCTCCTTTTACGCTATGTGGATACGCTGCTTTAATGCCTTTGTATCATGCTATTGCTT
CCCGTATGGCTTTCATTTTCTCCTCCTTGTATAAATCCTGGTTGCTGTCTCTTTATGAGGAGTTGTGGCC
CGTTGTCAGGCAACGTGGCGTGGTGTGCACTGTGTTTGCTGACGCAACCCCCACTGGTTGGGGCATTGCC
ACCACCTGTCAGCTCCTTTCCGGGACTTTCGCTTTCCCCCTCCCTATTGCCACGGCGGAACTCATCGCCG
CCTGCCTTGCCCGCTGCTGGACAGGGGCTCGGCTGTTGGGCACTGACAATTCCGTGGTGTTGTCGGGGAA
GCTGACGTCCTTTCCATGGCTGCTCGCCTGTGTTGCCACCTGGATTCTGCGCGGGACGTCCTTCTGCTAC
GTCCCTTCGGCCCTCAATCCAGCGGACCTTCCTTCCCGCGGCCTGCTGCCGGCTCTGCGGCCTCTTCCGC
ATCTTCGCCTTCGCCCTCAGACGAGTCGGATCTCCCTTTGGGCCGCCTCCCCGCCTGGGTACCTTTAAGA
CCAATGACTTACAAGGCAGCTGTAGATCTTAGCCACTTTTTAAAAGAAAAGGGGGGACTGGAAGGGCTAA
TTCACTCCCAACGAAGATAAGATCTGCTTTTTGCTTGTACTGGGTCTCTCTGGTTAGACCAGATCTGAGC
CTGGGAGCTCTCTGGCTAACTAGGGAACCCACTGCTTAAGCCTCAATAAAGCTTGCCTTGAGTGCTTCAA
GTAGTGTGTGCCCGTCTGTTGTGTGACTCTGGTAACTAGAGATCCCTCAGACCCTTTTAGTCAGTGTGGA
AAATCTCTAGCAGTAGTAGTTCATGTCATCTTATTATTCAGTATTTATAACTTGCAAAGAAATGAATATC
AGAGAGTGAGAGGAACTTGTTTATTGCAGCTTATAATGGTTACAAATAAAGCAATAGCATCACAAATTTC
ACAAATAAAGCATTTTTTTCACTGCATTCTAGTTGTGGTTTGTCCAAACTCATCAATGTATCTTATCATG
TCTGGCTCTAGCTATCCCGCCCCTAACTCCGCCCATCCCGCCCCTAACTCCGCCCAGTTCCGCCCATTCT
CCGCCCCATGGCTGACTAATTTTTTTTATTTATGCAGAGGCCGAGGCCGCCTCGGCCTCTGAGCTATTCC
AGAAGTAGTGAGGAGGCTTTTTTGGAGGCCTAGGGACGTACCCAATTCGCCCTATAGTGAGTCGTATTAC
GCGCGCTCACTGGCCGTCGTTTTACAACGTCGTGACTGGGAAAACCCTGGCGTTACCCAACTTAATCGCC
TTGCAGCACATCCCCCTTTCGCCAGCTGGCGTAATAGCGAAGAGGCCCGCACCGATCGCCCTTCCCAACA
GTTGCGCAGCCTGAATGGCGAATGGG
[124 nt withheld, positions 8427-8550]
C
[91 nt withheld, positions 8552-8642]
A
[49 nt withheld, positions 8644-8692]
CCTTTGACGTTGGAGTCCACGTTCTTT
[37 nt withheld, positions 8720-8756]
ACCCTATCTCGGTCTATTCTTTTGATTTATAAGGGAT
Features (pLannotate 1.2.2; 29 found; start..end, strand, type, name):
    115..219     +  promoter       AmpR promoter: bla
    220..1080    +  CDS            AmpR: β-lactamase; bla; confers resistance to ampicillin, carbenicillin, and related antibiotics
   1251..1839    +  rep_origin     ori: high-copy-number ColE1/pMB1/pBR322/pUC origin of replication
   2022..2114    +  CDS            lacI (fragment): lac repressor; lacI; The lac repressor binds to the lac operator to inhibit transcription in E. coli. This inhibition can be relieved by adding lactose or isopropyl-β-D-thiogalactopyranoside (IPTG).
   2127..2148    +  protein_bind   CAP binding site: CAP binding activates transcription in the presence of cAMP. E. coli catabolite activator protein
   2163..2193    +  promoter       lac promoter: promoter for the E. coli lac operon
   2201..2217    +  protein_bind   lac operator: The lac repressor binds to the lac operator to inhibit transcription in E. coli. This inhibition can be relieved by adding lactose or isopropyl-β-D-thiogalactopyranoside (IPTG). lac repressor encoded by lacI
   2262..2280    +  promoter       T3 promoter: promoter for bacteriophage T3 RNA polymerase
   2308..2534    +  promoter       RSV promoter: Rous sarcoma virus enhancer/promoter
   2535..2715    +  LTR            5' LTR (truncated): truncated 5' long terminal repeat (LTR) from HIV-1
   2762..2887    +  misc_feature   HIV-1 Ψ: packaging signal of human immunodeficiency virus type 1
   2871..3234    +  CDS            HIV-1 gag (fragment): gag protein from human immunodeficiency virus 1; gag
   3380..3613    +  misc_feature   RRE: The Rev response element (RRE) of HIV-1 allows for Rev-dependent mRNA export from the nucleus to the cytoplasm.
   3990..4090    +  CDS            Rev (fragment): human immunodeficiency virus 1 (HIV-1) Rev protein; rev; enhances nuclear export of unspliced and incompletely spliced viral mRNAs
   4140..4380    +  promoter       U6 promoter: RNA polymerase III promoter for human U6 snRNA
   4407..4482    +  misc_RNA       gRNA scaffold: guide RNA scaffold for the Streptococcus pyogenes CRISPR/Cas9 system
   4530..4647    +  misc_feature   cPPT/CTS: central polypurine tract and central termination sequence of HIV-1
   4714..4780    +  CDS            small t antigen (fragment): SV40 (simian virus 40) small t antigen
   4787..5965    +  promoter       EF-1α promoter: strong constitutive promoter for human elongation factor EF-1α
   5982..6007    +  misc_feature   MCS (fragment): multiple cloning site
   6179..6886    +  CDS            mCherry: mCherry is a basic (constitutively fluorescent) red fluorescent protein published in 2004, derived from Discosoma sp.. It is reported to be a very rapidly-maturing monomer with low acid sensitivity.
   6956..7544    +  misc_feature   WPRE: woodchuck hepatitis virus posttranscriptional regulatory element
   7549..7686    +  CDS            nef (fragment): NEF_HV1LA - Experimental evidence at protein level: Swiss-Prot protein existence level 1. Extracellular Nef protein targets CD4(+) T-lymphocytes for apoptosis by interacting with CXCR4 surface receptors. From Human immunodeficiency virus type 1 group M subtype B (isolate Lai) (HIV-1).
   7672..7852    +  LTR            5' LTR (truncated): truncated 5' long terminal repeat (LTR) from HIV-1
   7924..8045    +  polyA_signal   SV40 poly(A) signal: SV40 polyadenylation signal
   8085..8220    +  rep_origin     SV40 ori: SV40 origin of replication
   8241..8259    -  promoter       T7 promoter: promoter for bacteriophage T7 RNA polymerase
   8267..8422    +  CDS            lacZα (fragment): LacZα fragment of β-galactosidase; lacZ fragment
   8427..62      +  rep_origin     f1 ori (across the origin) (sequence partly withheld): f1 bacteriophage origin of replication; arrow indicates direction of (+) strand synthesis
