[The description below was written by a language model from this plasmid's Addgene catalogue record and pLannotate feature annotations shown in this document.]
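Description:
pLKO_C.NWS.Ollas_mCherry-NLS is a lentiviral transfer plasmid on a pLKO backbone (about 8.8 kb in the sequenced record) that pairs a guide RNA expression cassette with a nuclear protein barcode, so that CRISPR-perturbed cells can be identified by imaging. It is maintained in E. coli as a high-copy plasmid through a ColE1/pUC-type origin and selected with ampicillin via the β-lactamase gene. An f1 origin and remnants of lac/lacZα cloning sequence are also present. The viral portion has a third-generation-style layout: an RSV promoter drives a truncated HIV-1 5' LTR, followed by the Ψ packaging signal with a partial gag sequence, the Rev response element and a cPPT/CTS. A WPRE and a truncated 3' LTR follow the payload, with an SV40 polyadenylation signal and SV40 origin outside the provirus.

Two expression units sit between the LTRs. A human U6 (RNA polymerase III) promoter lies upstream of the S. pyogenes Cas9 gRNA scaffold, providing a site for cloning an sgRNA; the record does not indicate that a specific guide is already inserted. Downstream, the EF-1α promoter drives mCherry carrying an N-terminal epitope combination named C.NWS.Ollas and a C-terminal nuclear localization signal. The feature table annotates only the mCherry coding region, so the tags and NLS are known from the catalogue fields rather than the annotation. The epitope combination acts as an antibody-detectable barcode concentrated in the nucleus, and mCherry marks transduced cells. No Cas9 or mammalian drug-selection marker is annotated. The stated use is vector and cell tracking, and spatial detection of CRISPR screens.
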