Addgene plasmid #178248: pLKO_C.NWS.Ollas_mCherry-NLS
Purpose: Nuclear Protein Barcode (nPC) for vector/cell tracking. Contains U6 trRNA cassette for sgRNA cloning. Enables spatial detection of CRISPR screens.
Depositing lab: Brian Brown. Depositing organization: Icahn School of Medicine at Mount Sinai. Publication: Spatial CRISPR genomics identifies regulators of the tumor microenvironment. Dhainaut M, Rose SA, Akturk G, Wroblewska A, Nielsen SR, Park ES, Buckup M, Roudko V, Pia L, Sweeney R, Le Berichel J, Wilk CM, Bektesevic A, Lee BH, Bhardwaj N, Rahman AH, Baccarini A, Gnjatic S, Pe'er D, Merad M, Brown BD. Cell. 2022 Mar 10. pii: S0092-8674(22)00195-7. doi: 10.1016/j.cell.2022.02.015. PubMed 35290801.
Backbone
  Vector backbone: pLKO
  Backbone size w/o insert (bp): 9000
  Vector type: Lentiviral
Growth in bacteria
  Bacterial resistance: Ampicillin, 100 μg/mL
  Growth temperature: 37°C
  Growth strain: NEB Stable
  Copy number: High Copy
Gene/Insert
  Gene/Insert name: nPC Tagged mCherry-NLS
  Species: H. sapiens (human)
  Insert size (bp): 1000
  Promoter: eF1a
  Tag / fusion protein: C.NWS.Ollas (N terminal on insert); Nuclear Localization Signal (C terminal on insert)
  Cloning method: Restriction Enzyme; 5′ cloning site unknown (unknown if destroyed)
  Sequencing primers: 5′ cctttttgagtttggatcttggttcat
Terms and licenses: Academic/Nonprofit Terms; Industry Terms: Not Available to Industry
Depositor comments: Please visit https://www.biorxiv.org/content/10.1101/2021.07.13.451021v1 for bioRxiv preprint.
How to cite: pLKO_C.NWS.Ollas_mCherry-NLS was a gift from Brian Brown (Addgene plasmid # 178248 ; http://n2t.net/addgene:178248 ; RRID:Addgene_178248)
